Addgene plasmid #142328: TFORF2567
Purpose: Lentiviral vector for overexpressing transcription factor ORFs with unique 24-bp barcodes. Barcodes facilitate identification of transcription factors in pooled screens.
Depositing lab: Feng Zhang. Depositing organization: Broad Institute. Publication: A transcription factor atlas of directed differentiation. Joung J, Ma S, Tay T, Geiger-Schuller KR, Kirchgatterer PC, Verdine VK, Guo B, Arias-Garcia MA, Allen WE, Singh A, Kuksenko O, Abudayyeh OO, Gootenberg JS, Fu Z, Macrae RK, Buenrostro JD, Regev A, Zhang F. Cell. 2023 Jan 5;186(1):209-229.e26. doi: 10.1016/j.cell.2022.11.026. PubMed 36608654.
Backbone
  Vector backbone: pLX_TRC317
  Backbone manufacturer: Broad Institute Genetic Perturbation Platform
  Backbone size w/o insert (bp): 8264
  Vector type: Mammalian Expression, Lentiviral
  Selectable markers: Puromycin
Growth in bacteria
  Bacterial resistance: Ampicillin, 100 μg/mL
  Growth temperature: 37°C
  Growth strain: NEB Stable
  Copy number: High Copy
Gene/Insert
  Gene/Insert name: ZNF654
  Species: H. sapiens (human)
  Insert size (bp): 1847
  Entrez Gene: ZNF654 (a.k.a. FLJ10997, FLJ21142)
  Promoter: EF1a
  Cloning method: Unknown
  Sequencing primers: 5′ GGGTGGAGACTGAAGTTAGGCCAG; 3′ CACATAGCGTAAAAGGAGCAACATAG
Terms and licenses: Academic/Nonprofit Terms; Industry Terms: Not Available to Industry
Depositor comments: NM_018293,ENST00000309495 . The transcription factor ORF portion of this plasmid was synthesized by Genewiz. Please test multiple small colonies in case of plasmid recombination. To make this collection available in a timely manner, a portion of this collection was not fully sequenced by Addgene. If an Addgene verified full plasmid sequence is not available, please contact us prior to placing an order to request the full sequence.
How to cite: TFORF2567 was a gift from Feng Zhang (Addgene plasmid # 142328 ; http://n2t.net/addgene:142328 ; RRID:Addgene_142328)
