[The description below was written by a language model from this plasmid's Addgene catalogue record and pLannotate feature annotations shown in this document.]
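Description:
TFORF2567 is a third-generation-style, self-inactivating lentiviral expression plasmid built on the pLX_TRC317 backbone and carrying the human zinc finger gene ZNF654 as one member of a barcoded transcription factor ORF collection. In bacteria it is maintained through a high-copy ColE1/pUC-type origin and selected with ampicillin via β-lactamase. An f1 origin and remnants of a lac/lacZα cloning region with flanking T7 and T3 promoters also sit in the plasmid backbone. Because of the repeated LTR sequences, the depositor warns that recombination can occur and advises screening several colonies.

The viral transfer cassette begins with an RSV promoter fused to a truncated HIV-1 5' LTR, which drives genomic RNA production in packaging cells. It is followed by the Ψ packaging signal with a gag fragment, the Rev response element for nuclear export, and a cPPT/CTS element. The cassette ends in a ΔU3 3' LTR that inactivates the LTR promoter after integration, with an SV40 polyadenylation signal downstream. Within this unit, an SV40 early promoter expresses puromycin N-acetyltransferase so that transduced mammalian cells can be selected. A separate EF-1α promoter drives constitutive expression of the ZNF654 ORF, with a WPRE downstream to enhance transcript stability and expression. The record describes a unique 24-bp barcode associated with each ORF, but it is not annotated in the feature table; the short U6 promoter fragment called between the ORF and the WPRE is probably a partial sequence match rather than a functional element.

The construct is intended for lentiviral overexpression of ZNF654, individually or in pooled screens where barcode sequencing identifies which transcription factor each cell received, as in directed differentiation studies.
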