Features (pLannotate 1.2.2; 31 found; start..end, strand, type, name):
      5..231     +  promoter       RSV promoter: Rous sarcoma virus enhancer/promoter
    232..412     +  LTR            5' LTR (truncated): truncated 5' long terminal repeat (LTR) from HIV-1
    459..584     +  misc_feature   HIV-1 Ψ: packaging signal of human immunodeficiency virus type 1
    568..931     +  CDS            HIV-1 gag (fragment): gag protein from human immunodeficiency virus 1; gag
   1077..1310    +  misc_feature   RRE: The Rev response element (RRE) of HIV-1 allows for Rev-dependent mRNA export from the nucleus to the cytoplasm.
   1687..1713    +  CDS            Rev (fragment): human immunodeficiency virus 1 (HIV-1) Rev protein; rev; enhances nuclear export of unspliced and incompletely spliced viral mRNAs
   1720..1743    +  promoter       SV40 promoter (fragment): SV40 early promoter
   1744..1815    +  promoter       SV40 promoter (fragment): SV40 enhancer and early promoter
   1839..1974    +  rep_origin     SV40 ori: SV40 origin of replication
   2020..2616    +  CDS            PuroR (fragment): puromycin N-acetyltransferase; pac from Streptomyces; confers resistance to puromycin
   2665..2782    +  misc_feature   cPPT/CTS: central polypurine tract and central termination sequence of HIV-1
   2847..2913    +  CDS            small t antigen (fragment): SV40 (simian virus 40) small t antigen
   2920..4098    +  promoter       EF-1α promoter: strong constitutive promoter for human elongation factor EF-1α
   4115..5857    +  CDS            ZNF654: ZN654_HUMAN - Experimental evidence at transcript level: Swiss-Prot protein existence level 2. May be involved in transcriptional regulation. From Homo sapiens (Human).
   5873..5926    +  promoter       U6 promoter (fragment): RNA polymerase III promoter for human U6 snRNA
   5968..6556    +  misc_feature   WPRE: woodchuck hepatitis virus posttranscriptional regulatory element
   6607..6626    +  misc_feature   cPPT/CTS (fragment): central polypurine tract and central termination sequence of HIV-1
   6628..6861    +  LTR            3' LTR (ΔU3): self-inactivating 3' long terminal repeat (LTR) from HIV-1
   6939..7060    +  polyA_signal   SV40 poly(A) signal: SV40 polyadenylation signal
   7100..7235    +  rep_origin     SV40 ori: SV40 origin of replication
   7256..7274    -  promoter       T7 promoter: promoter for bacteriophage T7 RNA polymerase
   7282..7437    +  CDS            lacZα (fragment): LacZα fragment of β-galactosidase; lacZ fragment
   7442..7870    +  rep_origin     f1 ori (sequence partly withheld): f1 bacteriophage origin of replication; arrow indicates direction of (+) strand synthesis
   7923..8027    +  promoter       AmpR promoter: bla
   8028..8888    +  CDS            AmpR: β-lactamase; bla; confers resistance to ampicillin, carbenicillin, and related antibiotics
   9059..9647    +  rep_origin     ori: high-copy-number ColE1/pMB1/pBR322/pUC origin of replication
   9830..9922    +  CDS            lacI (fragment): lac repressor; lacI; The lac repressor binds to the lac operator to inhibit transcription in E. coli. This inhibition can be relieved by adding lactose or isopropyl-β-D-thiogalactopyranoside (IPTG).
   9935..9956    +  protein_bind   CAP binding site: CAP binding activates transcription in the presence of cAMP. E. coli catabolite activator protein
   9971..10001   +  promoter       lac promoter: promoter for the E. coli lac operon
  10009..10025   +  protein_bind   lac operator: The lac repressor binds to the lac operator to inhibit transcription in E. coli. This inhibition can be relieved by adding lactose or isopropyl-β-D-thiogalactopyranoside (IPTG). lac repressor encoded by lacI
  10070..10088   +  promoter       T3 promoter: promoter for bacteriophage T3 RNA polymerase
>Addgene plasmid #142328 | TFORF2567 | addgene full sequence | sequence record 395796 | Addgene NGS Result
TTAATGTAGTCTTATGCAATACTCTTGTAGTCTTGCAACATGGTAACGATGAGTTAGCAACATGCCTTAC
AAGGAGAGAAAAAGCACCGTGCATGCCGATTGGTGGAAGTAAGGTGGTACGATCGTGCCTTATTAGGAAG
GCAACAGACGGGTCTGACATGGATTGGACGAACCACTGAATTGCCGCATTGCAGAGATATTGTATTTAAG
TGCCTAGCTCGATACATAAACGGGTCTCTCTGGTTAGACCAGATCTGAGCCTGGGAGCTCTCTGGCTAAC
TAGGGAACCCACTGCTTAAGCCTCAATAAAGCTTGCCTTGAGTGCTTCAAGTAGTGTGTGCCCGTCTGTT
GTGTGACTCTGGTAACTAGAGATCCCTCAGACCCTTTTAGTCAGTGTGGAAAATCTCTAGCAGTGGCGCC
CGAACAGGGACTTGAAAGCGAAAGGGAAACCAGAGGAGCTCTCTCGACGCAGGACTCGGCTTGCTGAAGC
GCGCACGGCAAGAGGCGAGGGGCGGCGACTGGTGAGTACGCCAAAAATTTTGACTAGCGGAGGCTAGAAG
GAGAGAGATGGGTGCGAGAGCGTCAGTATTAAGCGGGGGAGAATTAGATCGCGATGGGAAAAAATTCGGT
TAAGGCCAGGGGGAAAGAAAAAATATAAATTAAAACATATAGTATGGGCAAGCAGGGAGCTAGAACGATT
CGCAGTTAATCCTGGCCTGTTAGAAACATCAGAAGGCTGTAGACAAATACTGGGACAGCTACAACCATCC
CTTCAGACAGGATCAGAAGAACTTAGATCATTATATAATACAGTAGCAACCCTCTATTGTGTGCATCAAA
GGATAGAGATAAAAGACACCAAGGAAGCTTTAGACAAGATAGAGGAAGAGCAAAACAAAAGTAAGACCAC
CGCACAGCAAGCGGCCGCTGATCTTCAGACCTGGAGGAGGAGATATGAGGGACAATTGGAGAAGTGAATT
ATATAAATATAAAGTAGTAAAAATTGAACCATTAGGAGTAGCACCCACCAAGGCAAAGAGAAGAGTGGTG
CAGAGAGAAAAAAGAGCAGTGGGAATAGGAGCTTTGTTCCTTGGGTTCTTGGGAGCAGCAGGAAGCACTA
TGGGCGCAGCGTCAATGACGCTGACGGTACAGGCCAGACAATTATTGTCTGGTATAGTGCAGCAGCAGAA
CAATTTGCTGAGGGCTATTGAGGCGCAACAGCATCTGTTGCAACTCACAGTCTGGGGCATCAAGCAGCTC
CAGGCAAGAATCCTGGCTGTGGAAAGATACCTAAAGGATCAACAGCTCCTGGGGATTTGGGGTTGCTCTG
GAAAACTCATTTGCACCACTGCTGTGCCTTGGAATGCTAGTTGGAGTAATAAATCTCTGGAACAGATTTG
GAATCACACGACCTGGATGGAGTGGGACAGAGAAATTAACAATTACACAAGCTTAATACACTCCTTAATT
GAAGAATCGCAAAACCAGCAAGAAAAGAATGAACAAGAATTATTGGAATTAGATAAATGGGCAAGTTTGT
GGAATTGGTTTAACATAACAAATTGGCTGTGGTATATAAAATTATTCATAATGATAGTAGGAGGCTTGGT
AGGTTTAAGAATAGTTTTTGCTGTACTTTCTATAGTGAATAGAGTTAGGCAGGGATATTCACCATTATCG
TTTCAGACCCACCTCCCAACCCCGAGGGGACCCATGCATTGCATCTCAATTAGTCAGCAACCAGGTGTGG
AAAGTCCCCAGGCTCCCCAGCAGGCAGAAGTATGCAAAGCATGCGTCTCAATTAGTCAGCAACCATAGTC
CCGCCCCTAACTCCGCCCATCCCGCCCCTAACTCCGCCCAGTTCCGCCCATTCTCCGCCCCATGGCTGAC
TAATTTTTTTTATTTATGCAGAGGCCGAGGCCGCCTCGGCCTCTGAGCTATTCCAGAAGTAGTGAGGAGG
CTTTTTTGGAGGCCTAGGCTTTTGCAAAAAGCTTTCTAGAGGTACCACCGGAGCTTACCATGACCGAGTA
CAAGCCCACGGTGCGCCTCGCCACCCGCGACGACGTCCCCAGGGCCGTACGCACCCTCGCCGCCGCGTTC
GCCGACTACCCCGCCACGCGCCACACCGTCGATCCGGACCGCCACATCGAGCGGGTCACCGAGCTGCAAG
AACTCTTCCTCACGCGCGTCGGGCTCGACATCGGCAAGGTGTGGGTCGCGGACGACGGCGCCGCCGTGGC
GGTCTGGACCACGCCGGAGAGCGTCGAAGCGGGGGCGGTGTTCGCCGAGATCGGCCCGCGCATGGCCGAG
TTGAGCGGTTCCCGGCTGGCCGCGCAGCAACAGATGGAAGGCCTCCTGGCGCCGCACCGGCCCAAGGAGC
CCGCGTGGTTCCTGGCCACCGTCGGCGTCTCGCCCGACCACCAGGGCAAGGGTCTGGGCAGCGCCGTCGT
GCTCCCCGGAGTGGAGGCGGCCGAGCGCGCCGGGGTGCCCGCCTTCCTGGAGACCTCCGCGCCCCGCAAC
CTCCCCTTCTACGAGCGGCTCGGCTTCACCGTCACCGCCGACGTCGAGGTGCCCGAAGGACCGCGCACCT
GGTGCATGACCCGCAAGCCCGGTGCCAGTTAACGAATTCTAGATCTTGAGACAAATGGCAGTATTCATCC
ACAATTTTAAAAGAAAAGGGGGGATTGGGGGGTACAGTGCAGGGGAAAGAATAGTAGACATAATAGCAAC
AGACATACAAACTAAAGAATTACAAAAACAAATTACAAAAATTCAAAATTTTCGGGTTTATTACAGGGAC
AGCAGAGATCCACTTTGGCGCCGGCTCGAGGCCTGCAGGTGCAAAGATGGATAAAGTTTTAAACAGAGAG
GAATCTTTGCAGCTAATGGACCTTCTAGGTCTTGAAAGGAGTGGGAATTGGCTCCGGTGCCCGTCAGTGG
GCAGAGCGCACATCGCCCACAGTCCCCGAGAAGTTGGGGGGAGGGGTCGGCAATTGAACCGGTGCCTAGA
GAAGGTGGCGCGGGGTAAACTGGGAAAGTGATGTCGTGTACTGGCTCCGCCTTTTTCCCGAGGGTGGGGG
AGAACCGTATATAAGTGCAGTAGTCGCCGTGAACGTTCTTTTTCGCAACGGGTTTGCCGCCAGAACACAG
GTAAGTGCCGTGTGTGGTTCCCGCGGGCCTGGCCTCTTTACGGGTTATGGCCCTTGCGTGCCTTGAATTA
CTTCCACCTGGCTGCAGTACGTGATTCTTGATCCCGAGCTTCGGGTTGGAAGTGGGTGGGAGAGTTCGAG
GCCTTGCGCTTAAGGAGCCCCTTCGCCTCGTGCTTGAGTTGAGGCCTGGCCTGGGCGCTGGGGCCGCCGC
GTGCGAATCTGGTGGCACCTTCGCGCCTGTCTCGCTGCTTTCGATAAGTCTCTAGCCATTTAAAATTTTT
GATGACCTGCTGCGACGCTTTTTTTCTGGCAAGATAGTCTTGTAAATGCGGGCCAAGATCTGCACACTGG
TATTTCGGTTTTTGGGGCCGCGGGCGGCGACGGGGCCCGTGCGTCCCAGCGCACATGTTCGGCGAGGCGG
GGCCTGCGAGCGCGGCCACCGAGAATCGGACGGGGGTAGTCTCAAGCTGGCCGGCCTGCTCTGGTGCCTG
GCCTCGCGCCGCCGTGTATCGCCCCGCCCTGGGCGGCAAGGCTGGCCCGGTCGGCACCAGTTGCGTGAGC
GGAAAGATGGCCGCTTCCCGGCCCTGCTGCAGGGAGCTCAAAATGGAGGACGCGGCGCTCGGGAGAGCGG
GCGGGTGAGTCACCCACACAAAGGAAAAGGGCCTTTCCGTCCTCAGCCGTCGCTTCATGTGACTCCACGG
AGTACCGGGCGCCGTCCAGGCACCTCGATTAGTTCTCGAGCTTTTGGAGTACGTCGTCTTTAGGTTGGGG
GGAGGGGTTTTATGCGATGGAGTTTCCCCACACTGAGTGGGTGGAGACTGAAGTTAGGCCAGCTTGGCAC
TTGATGTAATTCTCCTTGGAATTTGCCCTTTTTGAGTTTGGATCTTGGTTCATTCTCAAGCCTCAGACAG
TGGTTCAAAGTTTTTTTCTTCCATTTCAGGTGTCGTGAGGCTAGCACCGCCACCATGTTATGTAACAAGG
AATTTTTAGGTGGTCACATTGTAAGGCATGCCCAGGCTCATCAGAAAAAAGGCAGTTTTGCATGTGTAAT
ATGTGGTAGGAAATTTAGAAACAGAGGACTTATGCAGAAGCATTTGAAGAATCATGTTAAGAAGATACAG
AGGCAGCAAATTGCTGCAGCTCAACAGGATGATCAGGAAGTCACTGCTTTGGAAGAAATAAATTGTTCTA
GTTCTTCCATTTCATTTGAAAATGGGAATTCTGATAGTAAGGATTTGGAAGTGGAGACACTTACTGCTTC
TAGTGAAGGAAACAAAGAAGTCATCCCTGAGCATGTGGCTGAATTCATTGAAATTCCCATAAGTGTACCA
GAAGATGTTATTGAAAATGTTATTGAAAATGGCAGTCCTAATAATTCTTTAAATAATGTTTTCAAGCCTT
TAACTGAATGTGGGGATGATTATGAGGAGGAAGAGGATGAAGAAGGTGATTATGAAGAAGATGATTATGA
CCTGAATCAAGAAACTTCAGTAATTCATAAAATCAATGGAACTGTGTGCCATCCAAAAGACATATATGCC
ACAGATCAAGAAGGAAACTTTAAGTGTCCTGCTCTTGGTTGTGTCCGGATATTTAAAAGAATTGGGTTTC
TAAATAAACATGCAATGACCGTACATCCAACCGATTTAAATGTGCGACAAACAGTAATGAAGTGGAGCAA
AGGAAAATGCAAATTTTGTCAAAGGCAATTTGAAGATTCTCAACATTTTATAGACCACCTTAATAGACAT
AGCTATCCAAATGTGTATTTTTGTTTGCATTTTAATTGCAACGAGTCGTTTAAGCTGCCGTTCCAGCTTG
CCCAGCACACAAAAAGTCACAGGATATTTCAGGCTCAGTGTAGTTTTCCAGAATGCCATGAGCTTTTTGA
AGATCTTCCTCTGCTGTATGAACATGAAGCTCAACACTATTTAAGTAAAACACCAGAGTCATCTGCACAA
CCAAGTGAAACAATTCTTTGGGATGTTCAGACAGACTCAAATCCTAATCAGGAAAAAGACTCATCTAGTA
ATGAGAAACAAACTATTAGTCTGCCAGTTTCTACTAGCAAATCAAGGAAAGAGTCTACAGAACCAAAGAC
ATGTATAGAAAGTATGGAAAAGAAAACAGACAGTTTAGTTCAGAATGGAAACGAACGTTCTGATGACACT
GTTTCAAATATAAGCTTGATAGACCAAAAGATGCCTGACATAGAGCCAAATTCTGAAAATAATTGTAGTA
GTAGTGATATAGTCAATGGACACAGTGAAATAGAGCAAACACCTTTAGTTTCATCAGATCCTGCTTTGAA
AATTGATACAAACAGAATCAGGACAGAAAATGGTTCCATTTTGCCCAGTGTTGTACCACAAGAACACAAC
ACCTTGCCAGTATCTCAGGCACCTTCCAAACCAAATCTGACAAGTGAACATACTTCATATGGCTTAATTT
TAACAAAACCATACGTCAGACCATTGCCTCCCAGTTACCTTGATGAACGGTATCTTAGTATGCCAAAACG
CAGAAAATTTCTGACTGATAGAGTAGATGCCTGTTCTGATCAAGATAACGTGTATAAAAAATCAGTGAAA
AGATTAAGATGTGGCAAATGCCTGACCACCTACTGTAATGCAGAAGCACTTGAGGCTCATCTTGCACAAA
AGAAATGTCAGACACTCTTTGGATTTGATTCAGATGATGAAAGTGCCTAGTAATGAACTAGTCCGTAACT
TGAAAGTATTTCGATTTCTTGGCTTTATATATCTTGTGGAAAGGACGAGCAACTCTTCAAGGCCACCCAG
GTACGCGTTAAGTCGACAATCAACCTCTGGATTACAAAATTTGTGAAAGATTGACTGGTATTCTTAACTA
TGTTGCTCCTTTTACGCTATGTGGATACGCTGCTTTAATGCCTTTGTATCATGCTATTGCTTCCCGTATG
GCTTTCATTTTCTCCTCCTTGTATAAATCCTGGTTGCTGTCTCTTTATGAGGAGTTGTGGCCCGTTGTCA
GGCAACGTGGCGTGGTGTGCACTGTGTTTGCTGACGCAACCCCCACTGGTTGGGGCATTGCCACCACCTG
TCAGCTCCTTTCCGGGACTTTCGCTTTCCCCCTCCCTATTGCCACGGCGGAACTCATCGCCGCCTGCCTT
GCCCGCTGCTGGACAGGGGCTCGGCTGTTGGGCACTGACAATTCCGTGGTGTTGTCGGGGAAATCATCGT
CCTTTCCTTGGCTGCTCGCCTGTGTTGCCACCTGGATTCTGCGCGGGACGTCCTTCTGCTACGTCCCTTC
GGCCCTCAATCCAGCGGACCTTCCTTCCCGCGGCCTGCTGCCGGCTCTGCGGCCTCTTCCGCGTCTTCGC
CTTCGCCCTCAGACGAGTCGGATCTCCCTTTGGGCCGCCTCCCCGCGTCGACTTTAAGACCAATGACTTA
CAAGGCAGCTGTAGATCTTAGCCACTTTTTAAAAGAAAAGGGGGGACTGGAAGGGCTAATTCACTCCCAA
CGAAGACAAGATCTGCTTTTTGCTTGTACTGGGTCTCTCTGGTTAGACCAGATCTGAGCCTGGGAGCTCT
CTGGCTAACTAGGGAACCCACTGCTTAAGCCTCAATAAAGCTTGCCTTGAGTGCTTCAAGTAGTGTGTGC
CCGTCTGTTGTGTGACTCTGGTAACTAGAGATCCCTCAGACCCTTTTAGTCAGTGTGGAAAATCTCTAGC
AGTACGTATAGTAGTTCATGTCATCTTATTATTCAGTATTTATAACTTGCAAAGAAATGAATATCAGAGA
GTGAGAGGAACTTGTTTATTGCAGCTTATAATGGTTACAAATAAAGCAATAGCATCACAAATTTCACAAA
TAAAGCATTTTTTTCACTGCATTCTAGTTGTGGTTTGTCCAAACTCATCAATGTATCTTATCATGTCTGG
CTCTAGCTATCCCGCCCCTAACTCCGCCCATCCCGCCCCTAACTCCGCCCAGTTCCGCCCATTCTCCGCC
CCATGGCTGACTAATTTTTTTTATTTATGCAGAGGCCGAGGCCGCCTCGGCCTCTGAGCTATTCCAGAAG
TAGTGAGGAGGCTTTTTTGGAGGCCTAGGGACGTACCCAATTCGCCCTATAGTGAGTCGTATTACGCGCG
CTCACTGGCCGTCGTTTTACAACGTCGTGACTGGGAAAACCCTGGCGTTACCCAACTTAATCGCCTTGCA
GCACATCCCCCTTTCGCCAGCTGGCGTAATAGCGAAGAGGCCCGCACCGATCGCCCTTCCCAACAGTTGC
GCAGCCTGAATGGCGAATGGG
[124 nt withheld, positions 7442-7565]
C
[91 nt withheld, positions 7567-7657]
A
[49 nt withheld, positions 7659-7707]
CCTTTGACGTTGGAGTCCACGTTCTTT
[37 nt withheld, positions 7735-7771]
ACCCTATCTCGGTCTATTCTTTTGATTTATAAGGGATTTTGCCGATTTCGGCCTATTGGTTAAAAAATGA
GCTGATTTAACAAAAATTTAACGCGAATTTTAACAAAATATTAACGCTTACAATTTAGGTGGCACTTTTC
GGGGAAATGTGCGCGGAACCCCTATTTGTTTATTTTTCTAAATACATTCAAATATGTATCCGCTCATGAG
ACAATAACCCTGATAAATGCTTCAATAATATTGAAAAAGGAAGAGTATGAGTATTCAACATTTCCGTGTC
GCCCTTATTCCCTTTTTTGCGGCATTTTGCCTTCCTGTTTTTGCTCACCCAGAAACGCTGGTGAAAGTAA
AAGATGCTGAAGATCAGTTGGGTGCACGAGTGGGTTACATCGAACTGGATCTCAACAGCGGTAAGATCCT
TGAGAGTTTTCGCCCCGAAGAACGTTTTCCAATGATGAGCACTTTTAAAGTTCTGCTATGTGGCGCGGTA
TTATCCCGTATTGACGCCGGGCAAGAGCAACTCGGTCGCCGCATACACTATTCTCAGAATGACTTGGTTG
AGTACTCACCAGTCACAGAAAAGCATCTTACGGATGGCATGACAGTAAGAGAATTATGCAGTGCTGCCAT
AACCATGAGTGATAACACTGCGGCCAACTTACTTCTGACAACGATCGGAGGACCGAAGGAGCTAACCGCT
TTTTTGCACAACATGGGGGATCATGTAACTCGCCTTGATCGTTGGGAACCGGAGCTGAATGAAGCCATAC
CAAACGACGAGCGTGACACCACGATGCCTGTAGCAATGGCAACAACGTTGCGCAAACTATTAACTGGCGA
ACTACTTACTCTAGCTTCCCGGCAACAATTAATAGACTGGATGGAGGCGGATAAAGTTGCAGGACCACTT
CTGCGCTCGGCCCTTCCGGCTGGCTGGTTTATTGCTGATAAATCTGGAGCCGGTGAGCGTGGGTCTCGCG
GTATCATTGCAGCACTGGGGCCAGATGGTAAGCCCTCCCGTATCGTAGTTATCTACACGACGGGGAGTCA
GGCAACTATGGATGAACGAAATAGACAGATCGCTGAGATAGGTGCCTCACTGATTAAGCATTGGTAACTG
TCAGACCAAGTTTACTCATATATACTTTAGATTGATTTAAAACTTCATTTTTAATTTAAAAGGATCTAGG
TGAAGATCCTTTTTGATAATCTCATGACCAAAATCCCTTAACGTGAGTTTTCGTTCCACTGAGCGTCAGA
CCCCGTAGAAAAGATCAAAGGATCTTCTTGAGATCCTTTTTTTCTGCGCGTAATCTGCTGCTTGCAAACA
AAAAAACCACCGCTACCAGCGGTGGTTTGTTTGCCGGATCAAGAGCTACCAACTCTTTTTCCGAAGGTAA
CTGGCTTCAGCAGAGCGCAGATACCAAATACTGTTCTTCTAGTGTAGCCGTAGTTAGGCCACCACTTCAA
GAACTCTGTAGCACCGCCTACATACCTCGCTCTGCTAATCCTGTTACCAGTGGCTGCTGCCAGTGGCGAT
AAGTCGTGTCTTACCGGGTTGGACTCAAGACGATAGTTACCGGATAAGGCGCAGCGGTCGGGCTGAACGG
GGGGTTCGTGCACACAGCCCAGCTTGGAGCGAACGACCTACACCGAACTGAGATACCTACAGCGTGAGCT
ATGAGAAAGCGCCACGCTTCCCGAAGGGAGAAAGGCGGACAGGTATCCGGTAAGCGGCAGGGTCGGAACA
GGAGAGCGCACGAGGGAGCTTCCAGGGGGAAACGCCTGGTATCTTTATAGTCCTGTCGGGTTTCGCCACC
TCTGACTTGAGCGTCGATTTTTGTGATGCTCGTCAGGGGGGCGGAGCCTATGGAAAAACGCCAGCAACGC
GGCCTTTTTACGGTTCCTGGCCTTTTGCTGGCCTTTTGCTCACATGTTCTTTCCTGCGTTATCCCCTGAT
TCTGTGGATAACCGTATTACCGCCTTTGAGTGAGCTGATACCGCTCGCCGCAGCCGAACGACCGAGCGCA
GCGAGTCAGTGAGCGAGGAAGCGGAAGAGCGCCCAATACGCAAACCGCCTCTCCCCGCGCGTTGGCCGAT
TCATTAATGCAGCTGGCACGACAGGTTTCCCGACTGGAAAGCGGGCAGTGAGCGCAACGCAATTAATGTG
AGTTAGCTCACTCATTAGGCACCCCAGGCTTTACACTTTATGCTTCCGGCTCGTATGTTGTGTGGAATTG
TGAGCGGATAACAATTTCACACAGGAAACAGCTATGACCATGATTACGCCAAGCGCGCAATTAACCCTCA
CTAAAGGGAACAAAAGCTGGAGCTGCAAGC
