>Addgene plasmid #142328 | TFORF2567 | depositor partial sequence | sequence record 279122 | Insert
ACCGCCACCATGTTATGTAACAAGGAATTTTTAGGTGGTCACATTGTAAGGCATGCCCAGGCTCATCAGA
AAAAAGGCAGTTTTGCATGTGTAATATGTGGTAGGAAATTTAGAAACAGAGGACTTATGCAGAAGCATTT
GAAGAATCATGTTAAGAAGATACAGAGGCAGCAAATTGCTGCAGCTCAACAGGATGATCAGGAAGTCACT
GCTTTGGAAGAAATAAATTGTTCTAGTTCTTCCATTTCATTTGAAAATGGGAATTCTGATAGTAAGGATT
TGGAAGTGGAGACACTTACTGCTTCTAGTGAAGGAAACAAAGAAGTCATCCCTGAGCATGTGGCTGAATT
CATTGAAATTCCCATAAGTGTACCAGAAGATGTTATTGAAAATGTTATTGAAAATGGCAGTCCTAATAAT
TCTTTAAATAATGTTTTCAAGCCTTTAACTGAATGTGGGGATGATTATGAGGAGGAAGAGGATGAAGAAG
GTGATTATGAAGAAGATGATTATGACCTGAATCAAGAAACTTCAGTAATTCATAAAATCAATGGAACTGT
GTGCCATCCAAAAGACATATATGCCACAGATCAAGAAGGAAACTTTAAGTGTCCTGCTCTTGGTTGTGTC
CGGATATTTAAAAGAATTGGGTTTCTAAATAAACATGCAATGACCGTACATCCAACCGATTTAAATGTGC
GACAAACAGTAATGAAGTGGAGCAAAGGAAAATGCAAATTTTGTCAAAGGCAATTTGAAGATTCTCAACA
TTTTATAGACCACCTTAATAGACATAGCTATCCAAATGTGTATTTTTGTTTGCATTTTAATTGCAACGAG
TCGTTTAAGCTGCCGTTCCAGCTTGCCCAGCACACAAAAAGTCACAGGATATTTCAGGCTCAGTGTAGTT
TTCCAGAATGCCATGAGCTTTTTGAAGATCTTCCTCTGCTGTATGAACATGAAGCTCAACACTATTTAAG
TAAAACACCAGAGTCATCTGCACAACCAAGTGAAACAATTCTTTGGGATGTTCAGACAGACTCAAATCCT
AATCAGGAAAAAGACTCATCTAGTAATGAGAAACAAACTATTAGTCTGCCAGTTTCTACTAGCAAATCAA
GGAAAGAGTCTACAGAACCAAAGACATGTATAGAAAGTATGGAAAAGAAAACAGACAGTTTAGTTCAGAA
TGGAAACGAACGTTCTGATGACACTGTTTCAAATATAAGCTTGATAGACCAAAAGATGCCTGACATAGAG
CCAAATTCTGAAAATAATTGTAGTAGTAGTGATATAGTCAATGGACACAGTGAAATAGAGCAAACACCTT
TAGTTTCATCAGATCCTGCTTTGAAAATTGATACAAACAGAATCAGGACAGAAAATGGTTCCATTTTGCC
CAGTGTTGTACCACAAGAACACAACACCTTGCCAGTATCTCAGGCACCTTCCAAACCAAATCTGACAAGT
GAACATACTTCATATGGCTTAATTTTAACAAAACCATACGTCAGACCATTGCCTCCCAGTTACCTTGATG
AACGGTATCTTAGTATGCCAAAACGCAGAAAATTTCTGACTGATAGAGTAGATGCCTGTTCTGATCAAGA
TAACGTGTATAAAAAATCAGTGAAAAGATTAAGATGTGGCAAATGCCTGACCACCTACTGTAATGCAGAA
GCACTTGAGGCTCATCTTGCACAAAAGAAATGTCAGACACTCTTTGGATTTGATTCAGATGATGAAAGTG
CCTAGTAATGAACTAGTCCGTAACTTGAAAGTATTTCGATTTCTTGGCTTTATATATCTTGTGGAAAGGA
CGAGCAACTCTTCAAGGCCACCCAGGT
