>Addgene plasmid #142328 | TFORF2567 | depositor partial sequence | sequence record 279123 | Barcode
GCAACTCTTCAAGGCCACCCAGGT
